>Addgene plasmid #19808 | pEGFP-U6-shR-E1-8 | addgene partial sequence | sequence record 25567 | EGFP-N 5'-CGTCGCCGTCCAGCTCGACCAG-3'
CCCGGNACGCTCTCGCCCTTGCTCCCATGGTGGCGACCGGTGGATCCCGGAGCTTGAGCTCGAGATCTGA
GTCCGGTAGCGCTAGCGGATCTGACGGTTCACTAAACCAGCTCTGCTTATATAGACCTCCCACCGTACAC
GCCTACCGCCCATTTGCGTCAATGGGGCGGAGTTGTTACGACATTTTGGAAAGTCCCGTTGATTTTGGTG
CCAAAACAAACTCCCATTGACGTCAATGGGGTGGAGACTTGGAAATCCCCGTGAGTCAAACCGCTATCCA
CGCCCATTGATGTACTGCCAAAACCGCATCACCATGGTAATAGCGATGACTAATACGTAGATGTACTGCC
AAGTAGGAAAGTCCCATAAGGTCATGTACTGGGCATAATGCCAGGCGGGCCATTTACCGTCATTGACGTC
AATAGGGGGCGTACTTGGCATATGATACACTTGATGTACTGCCAAGTGGGCAGTTTACCGTAAATACTCC
ACCCATTGACGTCAATGGAAAGTCCCTATTGGCGTTACTATGGGAACATACGTCATTATTGACGTCAATG
GGCGGGGGTCGTTGGGCGGTCAGCCAGGCGGGCCATTTACCGTAAGTTATGTAACGCGGAACTCCATATA
TGGGCTATGAACTAATGACCCCGTAATTGATTACTATTAATAACTAATGCATGGCGGTAATACGGTTATC
CACAGAATCAGGGGATAACGCAGGAAAATGAGTNGNAAAAANGNCCNNNNANGGGCCANAACCNAAAANN
GNCCCNGTGNGGGNNTTTTCNAAAGGCCCCTGCCCCCTGAANANAATCAAAAN
