>Addgene plasmid #19808 | pEGFP-U6-shR-E1-8 | addgene partial sequence | sequence record 25568 | mU6-F 5'-ATATCCCTTGGAGAAAAGCCTT-3'
GAGACTTCATTTCAGAGAATGGAAGGTCTCATATACGATGCTTTTTTAATTCTTTGTTAGGCCTGGTACC
TCTAGAGATATCCTGCAGTGGCCAATGCATTGGTTCGCGGCCGCCACCGCGGTGGAGCTCCAGCTTTTGT
TCCCTTTAGTGAGGGTTAATTGCGCGCTTGGCGTAATCATGGTCATAGCTGTTTCCTGTGTGAAATTGTT
ATCCGCTCGGGCCCTGCCATAGCCTCAGGTTACTCATATATACTTTAGATTGATTTAAAACTTCATTTTT
AATTTAAAAGGATCTAGGTGAAGATCCTTTTTGATAATCTCATGACCAAAATCCCTTAACGTGAGTTTTC
GTTCCACTGAGCGTCAGACCCCGTAGAAAAGATCAAAGGATCTTCTTGAGATCCTTTTTTTCTGCGCGTA
ATCTGCTGCTTGCAAACAAAAAAACCACCGCTACCAGCGGTGGTTTGTTTGCCGGATCAAGAGCTACCAA
CTCTTTTTCCGAAGGTAACTGGCTTCAGCAGAGCGCAGATACCAAATACTGTTCTTCTAGTGTAGCCGTA
GTTAGGCCACCACTTCAAGAACTCTGTAGCACCGCCTACATACCTCGCTCTGCTAATCCTGTTACCAGTG
GCTGCTGCCAGTGGCGATAAGTCGTGTCTTACCGGGTTGGACTCAAGACGATAGTTACCGGATAAGGCGC
AGCGGTCGGGCTGAACGGGGGGTTCGTGCACACAGCCCAGCTTGGAGCGAACGACCTACACCGAACTGAG
ATACCTACAGCGTGAGCTATGAGAAAGCGCCACGCTTCCCGAAGGGAGAAAGGCGGACAGGTATCCGGTA
AGCGGCAGGGTCGGAACAGGAGAGCGCACGAGGGAGCTTCCAGGGGGAAAACGCCTGGTATCTTTATAGT
CCTGTCGGGNTTCGCCCCCCTCTGACTTGAGCGTCGATTTTTGTGATGCTCGTCAGGGGGGGCGGAGCCT
ATGGAAAAACGCCAGCAACGCGGCCTTTTTACGGNTCCNGGGCCTTTTGNCTGGCCTTTN
