[The description below was written by a language model from this plasmid's Addgene catalogue record.]
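Description:
pEGFP-U6-shR-E1-8 is a mammalian expression and RNA interference plasmid built on the pEGFP-U6 backbone, which is listed at about 5 kb without insert. It is propagated in E. coli as a high-copy plasmid under kanamycin selection. The record provides no feature table, so the origin of replication, any mammalian selection marker and the promoter driving the fluorescent reporter are not stated. The backbone name indicates that it combines an EGFP reporter with a U6 promoter, the RNA polymerase III promoter commonly used to transcribe short hairpin RNAs with defined ends.

The insert is a short hairpin RNA cassette of roughly 50 bp, cloned between PmeI and EcoRI sites, both of which were preserved and so remain available for excising or replacing the hairpin. In a design of this kind, the U6-driven transcript folds into a hairpin that the cellular RNAi machinery processes into a small interfering RNA. EGFP fluorescence would serve to identify the cells that took up the plasmid. The depositor supplies a target sequence for the hairpin designated shR-E1-8, but the record does not name the gene or the species it is directed against, so the silencing target cannot be identified from the fields given.

The associated publication concerns a construct with fluorescent indicators for conditional expression of miRNA. This suggests the plasmid was used in that work as an shRNA-based silencing construct, though its exact role there is not described in the record. It is suited to transient transfection of mammalian cells for knockdown experiments in which transfected cells are tracked by fluorescence.
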