Addgene plasmid #19808: pEGFP-U6-shR-E1-8
Depositing lab: Zuoshang Xu. Depositing organization: University of Massachusetts, Worcester. Publication: A construct with fluorescent indicators for conditional expression of miRNA. Qiu L, Wang H, Xia X, Zhou H, Xu Z. BMC Biotechnol. 2008 Oct 7;8:77. doi: 10.1186/1472-6750-8-77. PubMed 18840295.
Backbone
  Vector backbone: pEGFP-U6
  Backbone size w/o insert (bp): 5000
  Vector type: Mammalian Expression, RNAi
Growth in bacteria
  Bacterial resistance: Kanamycin, 50 μg/mL
  Growth temperature: 37°C
  Growth strain: DH5alpha
  Copy number: High Copy
Gene/Insert
  Gene/Insert name: shRNA
  Insert size (bp): 50
  Cloning method: Restriction Enzyme; 5′ cloning site PmeI (not destroyed); 3′ cloning site EcoRI (not destroyed)
  Sequencing primers: 5′ ATATCCCTTGGAGAAAAGCCTT
Terms and licenses: Academic/Nonprofit Terms; Industry Terms: Not Available to Industry
Depositor comments: Target sequence for shR-E1-8 - 5'-GCATCGTATATGAGACCTTCCAT
How to cite: pEGFP-U6-shR-E1-8 was a gift from Zuoshang Xu (Addgene plasmid # 19808 ; http://n2t.net/addgene:19808 ; RRID:Addgene_19808)
